Addgene plasmid #235862: pME_Cp_0_3IEE_007_psbB-psbT_IEE_Cr
Purpose: psbB-psbT IEE Chlamydomonas reinhardtii
Depositing lab: Tobias Erb. Depositing organization: Max Planck Institute for Terrestrial Microbiology. Publication: A modular high-throughput approach for advancing synthetic biology in the chloroplast of Chlamydomonas. Inckemann RM, Chotel T, Burgis M, Brinkmann CK, Andreas L, Baumann J, Sharma P, Klose M, Barrett J, Ries F, Paczia N, Glatter T, Mackinder LCM, Willmund F, Erb TJ. Nat Plants. 2025 Nov;11(11):2332-2349. doi: 10.1038/s41477-025-02126-2. Epub 2025 Nov 3. PubMed 41184475.
Backbone
  Vector backbone: pME_Cp_UAV_GFP
  Backbone size w/o insert (bp): 2101
  Vector type: Synthetic Biology
Growth in bacteria
  Bacterial resistance: Chloramphenicol, 25 μg/mL
  Growth temperature: 37°C
  Growth strain: DH5alpha
  Copy number: High Copy
Gene/Insert
  Gene/Insert name: psbB-psbT IEE
  Species: Chlamydomonas reinhardtii
  Insert size (bp): 459
  Mutation: none
  Cloning method: Restriction Enzyme; 5′ cloning site BsaI (destroyed during cloning); 3′ cloning site BsaI (destroyed during cloning)
  Sequencing primers: 5′ CGTATCACGAGGCAGAATTTC; 3′ CCTGCATAACGCGAAGTAATC
Terms and licenses: Academic/Nonprofit Terms; Industry Terms: Not Available to Industry
Depositor comments: Please visit https://doi.org/10.1101/2024.05.08.593163 for bioRxiv preprint.
How to cite: pME_Cp_0_3IEE_007_psbB-psbT_IEE_Cr was a gift from Tobias Erb (Addgene plasmid # 235862 ; http://n2t.net/addgene:235862 ; RRID:Addgene_235862)
