[The description below was written by a language model from this plasmid's Addgene catalogue record and pLannotate feature annotations shown in this document.]
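Description:
pME_Cp_0_3IEE_007_psbB-psbT_IEE_Cr is a small (about 2.6 kb) synthetic-biology part plasmid from a modular cloning toolkit built for engineering the chloroplast of Chlamydomonas reinhardtii. It is based on the pME_Cp_UAV_GFP acceptor backbone, into which the part was inserted through BsaI sites that were destroyed during cloning, as is typical of Golden Gate-style assembly. The backbone name suggests that the insert replaced a GFP dropout cassette, although the record does not say so explicitly. The plasmid is propagated in E. coli at high copy from a ColE1/pUC-type origin. Selection is with chloramphenicol, through a cat gene driven by its native promoter and followed by the phage lambda t0 terminator.

The payload is a 459 bp, unmutated C. reinhardtii sequence from the region between the plastid genes psbB and psbT, designated an IEE. In chloroplast engineering this abbreviation usually means intercistronic expression element: a sequence placed between coding regions of a synthetic operon to direct processing of the polycistronic transcript into stable, translatable units. The record itself does not expand the abbreviation. The automated annotation does not label the insert, but it corresponds to the unannotated stretch between the BioBrick prefix and suffix sequences. That region is bracketed by bacterial transcription terminators (a his operon terminator and a putative bacterial terminator) that insulate the part from backbone transcription.

The plasmid carries no promoter, coding sequence or chloroplast selection marker for the alga. It is a storage and donor vector for one regulatory part, apparently a basic-level part given the "0" in its name, intended for combination with other toolkit modules into multigene chloroplast expression constructs.
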