Features (pLannotate 1.2.2; 8 found; start..end, strand, type, name):
     17..114     +  promoter       cat promoter: promoter of the E. coli cat gene encoding chloramphenicol acetyltransferase
    115..771     +  CDS            cat: CAT_ECOLX - Experimental evidence at protein level: Swiss-Prot protein existence level 1. This enzyme is an effector of chloramphenicol resistance in bacteria. From Escherichia coli. This protein is used as a marker in many commonly used cloning vectors, such as pACYC184.
    795..889     +  terminator     lambda t0 terminator: transcription terminator from phage lambda
   1072..1660    +  rep_origin     ori: high-copy-number ColE1/pMB1/pBR322/pUC origin of replication
   1855..1912    -  terminator     his operon terminator: This putative transcriptin terminator from the E. coli his operon has a 2-bp deletion introduced during synthesis. Its efficiency has not been determined.
   1913..1932    -  misc_feature   BioBrick suffix: universal suffix for all parts
   2424..2445    -  misc_feature   BioBrick prefix: BioBrick prefix for parts that do not start with "ATG"
   2448..2491    +  terminator     bacterial terminator: putative bacterial transcription terminator
>Addgene plasmid #235862 | pME_Cp_0_3IEE_007_psbB-psbT_IEE_Cr | addgene full sequence | sequence record 471461 | Addgene NGS Result
GCACTCGAGTTGATCGGGCACGTAAGAGGTTCCAACTTTCACCATAATGAAATAAGATCACTACCGGGCG
TATTTTTTGAGTTATCGAGATTTTCAGGAGCTAAGGAAGCTAAAATGGAGAAAAAAATCACTGGATATAC
CACCGTTGATATATCCCAATGGCATCGTAAAGAACATTTTGAGGCATTTCAGTCAGTTGCTCAATGTACC
TATAACCAGACCGTTCAGCTGGATATTACGGCCTTTTTAAAGACCGTAAAGAAAAATAAGCACAAGTTTT
ATCCGGCCTTTATTCACATTCTTGCCCGCCTGATGAATGCTCATCCGGAATTTCGTATGGCAATGAAAGA
CGGTGAGCTGGTGATATGGGATAGTGTTCACCCTTGTTACACCGTTTTCCATGAGCAAACTGAAACGTTT
TCATCACTCTGGAGTGAATACCACGACGATTTCCGGCAGTTTCTACACATATATTCGCAAGATGTGGCGT
GTTACGGTGAAAACCTGGCCTATTTCCCTAAAGGGTTTATTGAGAATATGTTTTTCGTATCAGCCAATCC
CTGGGTGAGTTTCACCAGTTTTGATTTAAACGTGGCCAATATGGACAACTTCTTCGCCCCCGTTTTCACC
ATGGGCAAATATTATACGCAAGGCGACAAGGTGCTGATGCCGCTGGCGATTCAGGTTCATCATGCCGTTT
GTGATGGCTTCCATGTCGGCAGAATGCTTAATGAATTACAACAGTACTGCGACGAGTGGCAGGGCGGGGC
GTAATTTGATATCGAGCTCGCTTGGACTCCTGTTGATAGATCCAGTAATGACCTCAGAACTCCATCTGGA
TTTGTTCAGAACGCTCGGTTGCCGCCGGGCGTTTTTTATTGGTGAGAATCCAAGCCTCGAGCTGTCAGAC
CAAGTTTACTCATATATACTTTAGATTGATTTAAAACTTCATTTTTAATTTAAAAGGATCTAGGTGAAGA
TCCTTTTTGATAATCTCATGACCAAAATCCCTTAACGTGAGTTTTCGTTCCACTGAGCGTCAGACCCCGT
AGAAAAGATCAAAGGATCTTCTTGAGATCCTTTTTTTCTGCGCGTAATCTGCTGCTTGCAAACAAAAAAA
CCACCGCTACCAGCGGTGGTTTGTTTGCCGGATCAAGAGCTACCAACTCTTTTTCCGAAGGTAACTGGCT
TCAGCAGAGCGCAGATACCAAATACTGTTCTTCTAGTGTAGCCGTAGTTAGGCCACCACTTCAAGAACTC
TGTAGCACCGCCTACATACCTCGCTCTGCTAATCCTGTTACCAGTGGCTGCTGCCAGTGGCGATAAGTCG
TGTCTTACCGGGTTGGACTCAAGACGATAGTTACCGGATAAGGCGCAGCGGTCGGGCTGAACGGGGGGTT
CGTGCACACAGCCCAGCTTGGAGCGAACGACCTACACCGAACTGAGATACCTACAGCGTGAGCTATGAGA
AAGCGCCACGCTTCCCGAAGGGAGAAAGGCGGACAGGTATCCGGTAAGCGGCAGGGTCGGAACAGGAGAG
CGCACGAGGGAGCTTCCAGGGGGAAACGCCTGGTATCTTTATAGTCCTGTCGGGTTTCGCCACCTCTGAC
TTGAGCGTCGATTTTTGTGATGCTCGTCAGGGGGGCGGAGCCTGTGGAAAAACGCCAGCAACGCGGCCTT
TTTACGGTTCCTGGCCTTTTGCTGGCCTTTTGCTCACATGTTCTTTCCTGCGTTATCCCCTGATTCTGTG
GATAACCGTATTACCGCCTTTGAGTGAGCTGATACCGCTCGCCGCAGCCGAACGACCGAGCGCAGCGAGT
CAGTGAGCGAGGAAGCCTGCATAACGCGAAGTAATCTTTTCGGTTTTAAAGAAAAAGGGCAGGGTGGTGA
CACCTTGCCCTTTTTTGCCGGACTGCAGCGGCCGCTACTAGTCGCGATGAGTGGTCTCACATTAAAAAGT
AAAATGTATTTTGATTTTTTTGAATTAAGTTTAATTATAAATGCATACTTTAGCTACAAAGCAAAAGTAT
CTATTGAAATTACCTTAAAATGAACATTGCACTAAAACATTTTTAAAAATGTTTTAAAATACTTGAAGAA
TTTCAAGTGTATGGCTATAAAAAGAATCATAGTAAAGTGTTAAAGGTTTAAAAAGTAAAATTAGGTAATT
TGCTAAGCAGTCCCAAAAAGAGAGTGCTTTTTTAAACTTATACAACTTTGCTGCTGTGGAGCCCTCCATG
TATAAATAAGTTCTGTAAGTAAAACTTTTAAATACCTAAAGGACGTCGCCTTACGTGTAACTAAACCACG
TAAGGCGACCACAGTGGCAGTTGTACTTGCAGAGTGGTTTTATACTCGGTAAGGAGACAAACACATTCTC
TGCCAACTGCCAGAAAAGAAAAACAGTACGAGACCACTCATCGCTCTAGAAGCGGCCGCGAATTCCAGAA
ATCATCCTTAGCGAAAGCTAAGGATTTTTTTTATCTGAAATTCTGCCTCGTGATACGCCTATTTTTATAG
GTTAATGTCATGATAATAATGGTTTCTTAGACGTCAGGTG
